Addgene plasmid #116930: pRS305-Leu2-PINO4-PfV-GS-Sapphire
Purpose: Yeast integrative vector for the exression of the 40nm GEM under the INO4 promoter
Depositing lab: Liam Holt. Depositing organization: NYU Grossman School of Medicine. Publication: mTORC1 Controls Phase Separation and the Biophysical Properties of the Cytoplasm by Tuning Crowding. Delarue M, Brittingham GP, Pfeffer S, Surovtsev IV, Pinglay S, Kennedy KJ, Schaffer M, Gutierrez JI, Sang D, Poterewicz G, Chung JK, Plitzko JM, Groves JT, Jacobs-Wagner C, Engel BD, Holt LJ. Cell. 2018 Jul 12;174(2):338-349.e20. doi: 10.1016/j.cell.2018.05.042. Epub 2018 Jun 21. PubMed 29937223.
Backbone
  Vector backbone: pRS305
  Backbone size w/o insert (bp): 5860
  Total vector size (bp): 7675
  Vector type: Yeast Expression
  Selectable markers: LEU2
Growth in bacteria
  Bacterial resistance: Ampicillin, 100 μg/mL
  Growth temperature: 37°C
  Growth strain: DH5alpha
  Copy number: Unknown
Gene/Insert
  Gene/Insert name: Pfv
  Species: Pyrococcus furiosus
  Insert size (bp): 1035
  GenBank ID: AB214633.1
  Promoter: INO4
  Tag / fusion protein: Sapphire (C terminal on insert)
  Cloning method: Gibson Cloning
  Sequencing primers: 5′ M13-fwd; 3′ M13-rev
Terms and licenses: Academic/Nonprofit Terms; Industry Terms: Not Available to Industry
How to cite: pRS305-Leu2-PINO4-PfV-GS-Sapphire was a gift from Liam Holt (Addgene plasmid # 116930 ; http://n2t.net/addgene:116930 ; RRID:Addgene_116930)
