[The description below was written by a language model from this plasmid's Addgene catalogue record and pLannotate feature annotations shown in this document.]
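Description:
pRS305-Leu2-PINO4-PfV-GS-Sapphire is a yeast integrative expression vector built on the pRS305 backbone. It has no yeast replication origin or centromere in the annotated features, so it is maintained in Saccharomyces cerevisiae only after integration into the genome, with the LEU2 gene and its native promoter providing selection by leucine prototrophy. In E. coli it is propagated through a high-copy ColE1/pUC-type origin with ampicillin resistance (AmpR, β-lactamase). The backbone also carries an f1 phage origin and the remnants of a pBluescript-style cloning region: a lacZα fragment, lac promoter and operator, and flanking T7 and T3 promoters.

The payload, assembled by Gibson cloning, is the Pyrococcus furiosus PfV gene (about 1 kb) fused at its C terminus to the fluorescent protein Sapphire. The name indicates a GS linker between the two. Expression is driven by the yeast INO4 promoter and terminated by the ADH1 terminator. The automated feature table does not annotate the INO4 promoter or the PfV coding sequence. These presumably occupy the unannotated stretch between the T7 promoter and the fluorescent protein, although the table itself does not confirm this. The fluorescent protein is labelled as yeGFP, which is consistent with Sapphire being a GFP-derived variant. The sequenced record is 7,663 nt, slightly shorter than the catalogued total of 7,675 bp.

The stated purpose is expression of the 40 nm GEM. The associated publication title concerns mTORC1 control of phase separation and the biophysical properties of the cytoplasm through crowding, which suggests the fluorescent particles are used as intracellular probes of cytoplasmic physical state.
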