Features (pLannotate 1.2.2; 21 found; start..end, strand, type, name):
    137..187     +  misc_feature   bom (fragment): basis of mobility region from pBR322
    186..302     +  CDS            NFS1 (fragment): NFS1_YEAST - Also known as SPL1 From Saccharomyces cerevisiae (strain ATCC 204508 / S288c) (Baker's yeast).
    664..1758    -  CDS            LEU2: 3-isopropylmalate dehydrogenase, required for leucine biosynthesis; S. cerevisiae LEU2; yeast auxotrophic marker
   1759..2166    -  promoter       LEU2 promoter: S. cerevisiae LEU2
   2306..2383    -  CDS            YO192_YEAST (fragment): Experimental evidence at protein level: Swiss-Prot protein existence level 1. From Saccharomyces cerevisiae (strain ATCC 204508 / S288c) (Baker's yeast).
   2414..2466    +  misc_feature   bom (fragment): basis of mobility region from pBR322
   2494..2922    -  rep_origin     f1 ori (sequence partly withheld): f1 bacteriophage origin of replication; arrow indicates direction of (+) strand synthesis
   2926..3083    -  CDS            lacZα (fragment): LacZα fragment of β-galactosidase; lacZ fragment
   3086..3104    +  promoter       T7 promoter: promoter for bacteriophage T7 RNA polymerase
   4390..5106    +  CDS            yeGFP: yeast-enhanced green fluorescent protein codons optimized for translation in S. cerevisiae and C. albicans
   5127..5314    +  terminator     ADH1 terminator: S. cerevisiae ADH1; transcription terminator for the S. cerevisiae alcohol dehydrogenase 1 (ADH1) gene
   5371..5391    +  misc_feature   MCS (fragment): pBluescript multiple cloning site
   5403..5421    -  promoter       T3 promoter: promoter for bacteriophage T3 RNA polymerase
   5466..5482    -  protein_bind   lac operator: The lac repressor binds to the lac operator to inhibit transcription in E. coli. This inhibition can be relieved by adding lactose or isopropyl-β-D-thiogalactopyranoside (IPTG). lac repressor encoded by lacI
   5490..5520    -  promoter       lac promoter: promoter for the E. coli lac operon
   5535..5556    -  protein_bind   CAP binding site: CAP binding activates transcription in the presence of cAMP. E. coli catabolite activator protein
   5569..5661    -  CDS            lacI (fragment): lac repressor; lacI; The lac repressor binds to the lac operator to inhibit transcription in E. coli. This inhibition can be relieved by adding lactose or isopropyl-β-D-thiogalactopyranoside (IPTG).
   5844..6432    -  rep_origin     ori: high-copy-number ColE1/pMB1/pBR322/pUC origin of replication
   6603..7463    -  CDS            AmpR: β-lactamase; bla; confers resistance to ampicillin, carbenicillin, and related antibiotics
   7464..7568    -  promoter       AmpR promoter: bla
   7663..35      +  CDS            rop (fragment) (across the origin): Rop protein, which maintains plasmids at low copy number; rop
>Addgene plasmid #116930 | pRS305-Leu2-PINO4-PfV-GS-Sapphire | addgene full sequence | sequence record 232673 | Addgene NGS Result
TCGCGCGTTTCGGTGATGACGGTGAAAACCTCTGACACATGCAGCTCCCGGAGACGGTCACAGCTTGTCT
GTAAGCGGATGCCGGGAGCAGACAAGCCCGTCAGGGCGCGTCAGCGGGTGTTGGCGGGTGTCGGGGCTGG
CTTAACTATGCGGCATCAGAGCAGATTGTACTGAGAGTGCACCATATCGACTACGTCGTTAAGGCCGTTT
CTGACAGAGTAAAATTCTTGAGGGAACTTTCACCATTATGGGAAATGGTTCAAGAAGGTATTGACTTAAA
CTCCATCAAATGGTCAGGTCATTGAGTGTTTTTTATTTGTTGTATTTTTTTTTTTTTAGAGAAAATCCTC
CAATATATAAATTAGGAATCATAGTTTCATGATTTTCTGTTACACCTAACTTTTTGTGTGGTGCCCTCCT
CCTTGTCAATATTAATGTTAAAGTGCAATTCTTTTTCCTTATCACGTTGAGCCATTAGTATCAATTTGCT
TACCTGTATTCCTTTACATCCTCCTTTTTCTCCTTCTTGATAAATGTATGTAGATTGCGTATATAGTTTC
GTCTACCCTATGAACATATTCCATTTTGTAATTTCGTGTCGTTTCTATTATGAATTTCATTTATAAAGTT
TATGTACAAATATCATAAAAAAAGAGAATCTTTTTAAGCAAGGATTTTCTTAACTTCTTCGGCGACAGCA
TCACCGACTTCGGTGGTACTGTTGGAACCACCTAAATCACCAGTTCTGATACCTGCATCCAAAACCTTTT
TAACTGCATCTTCAATGGCCTTACCTTCTTCAGGCAAGTTCAATGACAATTTCAACATCATTGCAGCAGA
CAAGATAGTGGCGATAGGGTTGACCTTATTCTTTGGCAAATCTGGAGCAGAACCGTGGCATGGTTCGTAC
AAACCAAATGCGGTGTTCTTGTCTGGCAAAGAGGCCAAGGACGCAGATGGCAACAAACCCAAGGAACCTG
GGATAACGGAGGCTTCATCGGAGATGATATCACCAAACATGTTGCTGGTGATTATAATACCATTTAGGTG
GGTTGGGTTCTTAACTAGGATCATGGCGGCAGAATCAATCAATTGATGTTGAACCTTCAATGTAGGGAAT
TCGTTCTTGATGGTTTCCTCCACAGTTTTTCTCCATAATCTTGAAGAGGCCAAAACATTAGCTTTATCCA
AGGACCAAATAGGCAATGGTGGCTCATGTTGTAGGGCCATGAAAGCGGCCATTCTTGTGATTCTTTGCAC
TTCTGGAACGGTGTATTGTTCACTATCCCAAGCGACACCATCACCATCGTCTTCCTTTCTCTTACCAAAG
TAAATACCTCCCACTAATTCTCTGACAACAACGAAGTCAGTACCTTTAGCAAATTGTGGCTTGATTGGAG
ATAAGTCTAAAAGAGAGTCGGATGCAAAGTTACATGGTCTTAAGTTGGCGTACAATTGAAGTTCTTTACG
GATTTTTAGTAAACCTTGTTCAGGTCTAACACTACCGGTACCCCATTTAGGACCACCCACAGCACCTAAC
AAAACGGCATCAGCCTTCTTGGAGGCTTCCAGCGCCTCATCTGGAAGTGGAACACCTGTAGCATCGATAG
CAGCACCACCAATTAAATGATTTTCGAAATCGAACTTGACATTGGAACGAACATCAGAAATAGCTTTAAG
AACCTTAATGGCTTCGGCTGTGATTTCTTGACCAACGTGGTCACCTGGCAAAACGACGATCTTCTTAGGG
GCAGACATTAGAATGGTATATCCTTGAAATATATATATATATATTGCTGAAATGTAAAAGGTAAGAAAAG
TTAGAAAGTAAGACGATTGCTAACCACCTATTGGAAAAAACAATAGGTCCTTAAATAATATTGTCAACTT
CAAGTATTGTGATGCAAGCATTTAGTCATGAACGCTTCTCTATTCTATATGAAAAGCCGGTTCCGGCGCT
CTCACCTTTCCTTTTTCTCCCAATTTTTCAGTTGAAAAAGGTATATGCGTCAGGCGACCTCTGAAATTAA
CAAAAAATTTCCAGTCATCGAATTTGATTCTGTGCGATAGCGCCCCTGTGTGTTCTCGTTATGTTGAGGA
AAAAAATAATGGTTGCTAAGAGATTCGAACTCTTGCATCTTACGATACCTGAGTATTCCCACAGTTAACT
GCGGTCAAGATATTTCTTGAATCAGGCGCCTTAGACCGCTCGGCCAAACAACCAATTACTTGTTGAGAAA
TAGAGTATAATTATCCTATAAATATAACGTTTTTGAACACACATGAACAAGGAAGTACAGGACAATTGAT
TTTGAAGAGAATGTGGATTTTGATGTAATTGTTGGGATTCCATTTTTAATAAGGCAATAATATTAGGTAT
GTAGATATACTAGAAGTTCTCCTCGACCGGTCGATATGCGGTGTGAAATACCGCACAGATGCGTAAGGAG
AAAATACCGCATCAGGAAATTGTAAGCGTTAATATTTTGTTAAAATTCGCGTTAAATTTTTGTTAAATCA
GCTCATTTTTTAACCAATAGGCCGAAATCGGCAAAATCCCTTATAAATCAAAAGAATAGACCGAGATAGG
GT
[37 nt withheld, positions 2593-2629]
AAAGAACGTGGACTCCAACGTCAAAGG
[49 nt withheld, positions 2657-2705]
T
[91 nt withheld, positions 2707-2797]
G
[124 nt withheld, positions 2799-2922]
CCATTCGCCATTCAGGCTGCGCAACTGTTGGGAAGGGCGATCGGTGCGGGCCTCTTCGCTATTACGCCAG
CTGGCGAAAGGGGGATGTGCTGCAAGGCGATTAAGTTGGGTAACGCCAGGGTTTTCCCAGTCACGACGTT
GTAAAACGACGGCCAGTGAATTGTAATACGACTCACTATAGGGCGAATTGGAGCTCTCTTGGCTTGGTTT
GTATGAGCTTGTTACGTATCAAACAAAATATTCACATGTTTTTCTCACCTTAAAGACAGAGGCGCGATTG
CGTTTGCGAAATTCCAATGCCAACAAGATAAGCTTGACGAAGGAGTTAAGAGGGCGGCTTGAACTAAAAA
GAGAAAAGCAATATCTAGAATGCTCTCAATAAATCCAACCCTTATAAATAGGGATAAGCCATACACCAAA
GAAGAATTAATGGAAATTCTGAGATTAGCAATAATAGCTGAGCTTGATGCAATAAATCTATATGAGCAGA
TGGCAAGATATTCCGAAGATGAAAACGTAAGAAAGATTCTCCTTGATGTTGCAAGGGAGGAGAAGGCTCA
CGTTGGAGAATTCATGGCACTCCTTCTAAATTTGGATCCAGAACAAGTAACTGAGCTGAAGGGTGGATTT
GAGGAAGTCAAGGAGCTAACTGGAATTGAGGCTCACATAAATGATAACAAGAAGGAGGAATCTAACGTGG
AATATTTTGAGAAGTTGAGAAGTGCTCTTTTGGATGGGGTAAATAAGGGAAGATCTTTACTAAAGCACTT
GCCAGTAACGAGAATAGAAGGACAATCATTCAGGGTTGACATCATTAAATTTGAAGATGGTGTTAGGGTA
GTAAAGCAAGAGTACAAGCCAATTCCATTATTGAAGAAGAAATTCTATGTGGGAATAAGAGAACTCAACG
ATGGGACTTACGATGTATCTATAGCAACTAAAGCTGGGGAACTCCTAGTTAAAGACGAAGAGTCGCTAGT
AATAAGAGAAATTCTATCCACAGAGGGAATTAAGAAAATGAAACTTTCCTCCTGGGACAATCCAGAAGAA
GCACTTAATGATTTAATGAACGCACTGCAGGAAGCCTCAAATGCGTCAGCTGGACCATTTGGGCTGATAA
TTAACCCAAAAAGATATGCAAAGTTGCTAAAAATTTACGAGAAGAGTGGAAAGATGCTAGTTGAAGTGCT
AAAAGAGATATTCAGGGGAGGAATCATTGTTACTCTAAACATTGATGAGAATAAGGTAATAATATTTGCC
AATACACCAGCTGTTCTTGACGTTGTAGTTGGCCAAGATGTGACTCTACAAGAGCTAGGACCTGAAGGAG
ACGACGTTGCATTCTTGGTTAGTGAAGCTATAGGAATAAGAATAAAGAACCCAGAGGCAATAGTAGTCTT
AGAGTGGTCTGGCAGCGGTAGTGGGTCGGGATCAGGCTCCGGTCGACGGATCCCCGGGTTAATTAAGATG
TCTAAAGGTGAAGAATTATTCACTGGTGTTGTCCCAATTTTGGTTGAATTAGATGGTGATGTTAATGGTC
ACAAATTTTCTGTCTCCGGTGAAGGTGAAGGTGATGCTACTTACGGTAAATTGACCTTAAAATTTATTTG
TACTACTGGTAAATTGCCAGTTCCATGGCCAACCTTAGTCACTACTTTTTCTTATGGTGTTCAATGTTTT
GCTAGATACCCAGATCATATGAAACAACATGACTTTTTCAAGTCTGCCATGCCAGAAGGTTATGTTCAAG
AAAGAACTATTTTTTTCAAAGATGACGGTAACTACAAGACCAGAGCTGAAGTCAAGTTTGAAGGTGATAC
CTTAGTTAATAGAATCGAATTAAAAGGTATTGATTTTAAAGAAGATGGTAACATTTTAGGTCACAAATTG
GAATACAACTTTAACTCTCACAATGTTTACATCATGGCTGACAAACAAAAGAATGGTATCAAAGTTAACT
TCAAAATTAGACACAACATTGAAGATGGTTCTGTTCAATTAGCTGACCATTATCAACAAAATACTCCAAT
TGGTGATGGTCCAGTCTTGTTACCAGACAACCATTACTTATCCATTCAATCTGCCTTATCCAAAGATCCA
AACGAAAAGAGAGACCACATGGTCTTGTTAGAATTTGTTACTGCTGCTGGTATTACCCATGGTATTGATG
AATTGTACAAATAAGGCGCGCCACTTCTAAATAAGCGAATTTCTTATGATTTATGATTTTTATTATTAAA
TAAGTTATAAAAAAAATAAGTGTATACAAATTTTAAAGTGACTCTTAGGTTTTAAAACGAAAATTCTTAT
TCTTGAGTAACTCTTTCCTGTAGGTCAGGTTGCTTTCTCAGGTATAGTATGAGGTCGCTCTTATTGACCA
CACCTCTACCGGCAGATCCGCTAGGGATAACAGGGTAATATAGATCTGTTTAGCTTGCCTCGTCCCCGCT
CGAGGGGGGGCCCGGTACCAGCTTTTGTTCCCTTTAGTGAGGGTTAATTTCGAGCTTGGCGTAATCATGG
TCATAGCTGTTTCCTGTGTGAAATTGTTATCCGCTCACAATTCCACACAACATACGAGCCGGAAGCATAA
AGTGTAAAGCCTGGGGTGCCTAATGAGTGAGCTAACTCACATTAATTGCGTTGCGCTCACTGCCCGCTTT
CCAGTCGGGAAACCTGTCGTGCCAGCTGCATTAATGAATCGGCCAACGCGCGGGGAGAGGCGGTTTGCGT
ATTGGGCGCTCTTCCGCTTCCTCGCTCACTGACTCGCTGCGCTCGGTCGTTCGGCTGCGGCGAGCGGTAT
CAGCTCACTCAAAGGCGGTAATACGGTTATCCACAGAATCAGGGGATAACGCAGGAAAGAACATGTGAGC
AAAAGGCCAGCAAAAGGCCAGGAACCGTAAAAAGGCCGCGTTGCTGGCGTTTTTCCATAGGCTCCGCCCC
CCTGACGAGCATCACAAAAATCGACGCTCAAGTCAGAGGTGGCGAAACCCGACAGGACTATAAAGATACC
AGGCGTTTCCCCCTGGAAGCTCCCTCGTGCGCTCTCCTGTTCCGACCCTGCCGCTTACCGGATACCTGTC
CGCCTTTCTCCCTTCGGGAAGCGTGGCGCTTTCTCATAGCTCACGCTGTAGGTATCTCAGTTCGGTGTAG
GTCGTTCGCTCCAAGCTGGGCTGTGTGCACGAACCCCCCGTTCAGCCCGACCGCTGCGCCTTATCCGGTA
ACTATCGTCTTGAGTCCAACCCGGTAAGACACGACTTATCGCCACTGGCAGCAGCCACTGGTAACAGGAT
TAGCAGAGCGAGGTATGTAGGCGGTGCTACAGAGTTCTTGAAGTGGTGGCCTAACTACGGCTACACTAGA
AGAACAGTATTTGGTATCTGCGCTCTGCTGAAGCCAGTTACCTTCGGAAAAAGAGTTGGTAGCTCTTGAT
CCGGCAAACAAACCACCGCTGGTAGCGGTGGTTTTTTTGTTTGCAAGCAGCAGATTACGCGCAGAAAAAA
AGGATCTCAAGAAGATCCTTTGATCTTTTCTACGGGGTCTGACGCTCAGTGGAACGAAAACTCACGTTAA
GGGATTTTGGTCATGAGATTATCAAAAAGGATCTTCACCTAGATCCTTTTAAATTAAAAATGAAGTTTTA
AATCAATCTAAAGTATATATGAGTAAACTTGGTCTGACAGTTACCAATGCTTAATCAGTGAGGCACCTAT
CTCAGCGATCTGTCTATTTCGTTCATCCATAGTTGCCTGACTCCCCGTCGTGTAGATAACTACGATACGG
GAGGGCTTACCATCTGGCCCCAGTGCTGCAATGATACCGCGAGACCCACGCTCACCGGCTCCAGATTTAT
CAGCAATAAACCAGCCAGCCGGAAGGGCCGAGCGCAGAAGTGGTCCTGCAACTTTATCCGCCTCCATCCA
GTCTATTAATTGTTGCCGGGAAGCTAGAGTAAGTAGTTCGCCAGTTAATAGTTTGCGCAACGTTGTTGCC
ATTGCTACAGGCATCGTGGTGTCACGCTCGTCGTTTGGTATGGCTTCATTCAGCTCCGGTTCCCAACGAT
CAAGGCGAGTTACATGATCCCCCATGTTGTGCAAAAAAGCGGTTAGCTCCTTCGGTCCTCCGATCGTTGT
CAGAAGTAAGTTGGCCGCAGTGTTATCACTCATGGTTATGGCAGCACTGCATAATTCTCTTACTGTCATG
CCATCCGTAAGATGCTTTTCTGTGACTGGTGAGTACTCAACCAAGTCATTCTGAGAATAGTGTATGCGGC
GACCGAGTTGCTCTTGCCCGGCGTCAATACGGGATAATACCGCGCCACATAGCAGAACTTTAAAAGTGCT
CATCATTGGAAAACGTTCTTCGGGGCGAAAACTCTCAAGGATCTTACCGCTGTTGAGATCCAGTTCGATG
TAACCCACTCGTGCACCCAACTGATCTTCAGCATCTTTTACTTTCACCAGCGTTTCTGGGTGAGCAAAAA
CAGGAAGGCAAAATGCCGCAAAAAAGGGAATAAGGGCGACACGGAAATGTTGAATACTCATACTCTTCCT
TTTTCAATATTATTGAAGCATTTATCAGGGTTATTGTCTCATGAGCGGATACATATTTGAATGTATTTAG
AAAAATAAACAAATAGGGGTTCCGCGCACATTTCCCCGAAAAGTGCCACCTGACGTCTAAGAAACCATTA
TTATCATGACATTAACCTATAAAAATAGGCGTATCACGAGGCCCTTTCGTC
